Addgene plasmid #25685: pEBB FLAG XIAP D148A/W310A
Depositing lab: Colin Duckett. Depositing organization: University of Michigan. Publication: Uncoupling of the signaling and caspase-inhibitory properties of X-linked inhibitor of apoptosis. Lewis J, Burstein E, Reffey SB, Bratton SB, Roberts AB, Duckett CS. J Biol Chem. 2004 Mar 5. 279(10):9023-9. 10.1074/jbc.M312891200 PubMed 14701799.
Backbone
  Vector backbone: pEBB
  Backbone manufacturer: Baltimore Lab
  Backbone size w/o insert (bp): 5353
  Vector type: Mammalian Expression
Growth in bacteria
  Bacterial resistance: Ampicillin, 100 μg/mL
  Growth temperature: 37°C
  Growth strain: DH5alpha
  Copy number: High Copy
Gene/Insert
  Gene/Insert name: XIAP (alt name: hILP)
  Species: H. sapiens (human)
  Insert size (bp): 1500
  Mutation: D148A W310A
  GenBank ID: HSU32974
  Entrez Gene: XIAP (a.k.a. API3, BIRC4, IAP-3, ILP1, MIHA, XLP2, hIAP-3, hIAP3)
  Tag / fusion protein: FLAG (N terminal on backbone)
  Cloning method: Restriction Enzyme; 5′ cloning site BamHI (unknown if destroyed); 3′ cloning site NotI (unknown if destroyed)
  Sequencing primers: 5′ EF-1a Forward; 3′ M13_puc_F
Terms and licenses: Academic/Nonprofit Terms; Industry Terms: Not Available to Industry
Depositor comments: XIAP D148A/W310A was cloned into BamHI/NotI sites of pEBB FLAG #741
How to cite: pEBB FLAG XIAP D148A/W310A was a gift from Colin Duckett (Addgene plasmid # 25685 ; http://n2t.net/addgene:25685 ; RRID:Addgene_25685)
