[The description below was written by a language model from this plasmid's Addgene catalogue record.]
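Description:
pEBB FLAG XIAP D148A/W310A is a mammalian expression plasmid built on the pEBB backbone (about 5.35 kb without insert). It is propagated in E. coli as a high-copy plasmid under ampicillin selection. The record does not name the promoter or the bacterial origin. However, the use of an EF-1α forward primer for 5′ sequencing suggests that the insert sits downstream of an EF-1α promoter region. No mammalian selection marker is listed, so the record gives no indication that the plasmid can be used for stable selection.

The payload is a roughly 1.5 kb human XIAP cDNA (X-linked inhibitor of apoptosis, also called hILP or BIRC4). It was cloned between the BamHI and NotI sites of a pEBB FLAG parent vector, so the backbone supplies an N-terminal FLAG epitope for detection or immunoprecipitation. The coding sequence carries two alanine substitutions, D148A and W310A. From general knowledge of XIAP, D148 lies in the linker region before BIR2 that is needed to inhibit the effector caspases-3 and -7, and W310 lies in the BIR3 domain that binds and inhibits caspase-9. The double mutant is therefore expected to lack direct caspase-inhibitory activity while leaving the rest of the protein intact.

Consistent with the associated publication on uncoupling the signalling and caspase-inhibitory properties of XIAP, the construct is suited to comparison with wild-type XIAP in transfected mammalian cells. Such comparisons can show which XIAP functions, such as signalling activities, persist without caspase inhibition.
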