>Addgene plasmid #25685 | pEBB FLAG XIAP D148A/W310A | addgene partial sequence | sequence record 31725 | 25685 with hXIAP-FWD (ggcgacactttcctaattgc)
GTGATCTGATGCTGTGAGTTCTGATAGGAATTTCCCAAATTCAACAAATCTTCCAAGAAATCCATCCATG
GCAGATTATGAAGCACGGATCTTTACTTTTGGGACATGGATATACTCAGTTAACAAGGAGCAGCTTGCAA
GAGCTGGATTTTATGCTTTAGGTGAAGGTGATAAAGTAAAGTGCTTTCACTGTGGAGGAGGGCTAACTGA
TGCGAAGCCCAGTGAAGACCCTTGGGAACAACATGCTAAATGGTATCCAGGGTGCAAATATCTGTTAGAA
CAGAAGGGACAAGAATATATAAACAATATTCATTTAACTCATTCACTTGAGGAGTGTCTGGTAAGAACTA
CTGAGAAAACACCATCACTAACTAGAAGAATTGATGATACCATCTTCCAAAATCCTATGGTACAAGAAGC
TATACGAATGGGGTTCAGTTTCAAGGACATTAAGAAAATAATGGAGGAAAAAATTCAGATATCTGGGAGC
AACTATAAATCACTTGAGGTTCTGGTTGCAGATCTAGTGAATGCTCAGAAAGACAGTATGCCAGATGAGT
CAAGTCAGACTTCATTACAGAAAGAGATTAGTACTGAAGAGCAGCTAAGGCGCCTGCAAGAGGAGAAGCT
TTGCAAAATCTGTATGGATAGAAATATTGCTATCGTTTTTGTTCCTTGTGGACATCTAGTCACTTGTAAA
CAATGTGCTGAAGCAGTTGACAAGTGTCCCATGTGCTACACAGTCATTACTTTCAAGCAAAAAATTTTTA
TGTCTTAATCTAACTCTATAGTAGGCATGTTATGTTGTTCTTATTACCCTGATTGAATGTGTGATGTGAA
CTGACTTTAAGTAATCAGGATTGAATTCGATATCAAGCTTATCGATGCGGCCGCGACTCTAGAGTGAGGG
TCCCCACCTGGGACCCTTGAGAGTATC
