>Addgene plasmid #25685 | pEBB FLAG XIAP D148A/W310A | addgene partial sequence | sequence record 31726 | 25685 with EF1-1a-F
TTCTCTAGAGATCCCTCGACCTCGAGATCCATTGTGCTGGATCTCACCATGGACTACAAAGACGATGACG
ACAAGGGATCCATGACTTTTAACAGTTTTGAAGGATCTAAAACTTGTGTACCTGCAGACATCAATAAGGA
AGAAGAATTTGTAGAAGAGTTTAATAGATTAAAAACTTTTGCTAATTTTCCAAGTGGTAGTCCTGTTTCA
GCATCAACACTGGCACGAGCAGGGTTTCTTTATACTGGTGAAGGAGATACCGTGCGGTGCTTTAGTTGTC
ATGCAGCTGTAGATAGATGGCAATATGGAGACTCAGCAGTTGGAAGACACAGGAAAGTATCCCCAAATTG
CAGATTTATCAACGGCTTTTATCTTGAAAATAGTGCCACGCAGTCTACAAATTCTGGTATCCAGAATGGT
CAGTACAAAGTTGAAAACTATCTGGGAAGCAGAGATCATTTTGCCTTAGACAGGCCATCTGAGACACATG
CAGACTATCTTTTGAGAACTGGGCAGGTTGTAGCTATATCAGACACCATATACCCGAGGAACCCTGCCAT
GTATAGTGAAGAAGCTAGATTAAAGTCCTTTCAGAACTGGCCAGACTATGCTCACCTAACCCCAAGAGAG
TTAGCAAGTGCTGGACTCTACTACACAGGTATTGGTGACCAAGTGCAGTGCTTTTGTTGTGGTGGAAAAC
TGAAAAATTGGGAACCTTGTGATCGTGCCTGGTCAGAACACAGGCGACACTTTCCTAATTGCTTCTTTGT
TTTGGGCCGGAATCTTAATATTCGAAGTGAATCTGATGCTGTGAGTTCTGATAGGAATTTCCCAAATTCA
ACAAATCTTCCAAGAAATCCATCCATGGNA
